>Addgene plasmid #182144 | pU6-Sp-gRNA-AAVS1_B3903c_attP | addgene full sequence | sequence record 355647 | Addgene NGS Result
GACGTCGCTAGCTGTACAAAAAAGCAGGCTTTAAAGGAACCAATTCAGTCGACTGGATCCGGTACCAAGG
TCGGGCAGGAAGAGGGCCTATTTCCCATGATTCCTTCATATTTGCATATACGATACAAGGCTGTTAGAGA
GATAATTAGAATTAATTTGACTGTAAACACAAAGATATTAGTACAAAATACGTGACGTAGAAAGTAATAA
TTTCTTGGGTAGTTTGCAGTTTTAAAATTATGTTTTAAAATGGACTATCATATGCTTACCGTAACTTGAA
AGTATTTCGATTTCTTGGCTTTATATATCTTGTGGAAAGGACGAAACACCGCGACTCCTGGAAGTGGCCA
GTTTTAGAGCTAGAAATAGCAAGTTAAAATAAGGCTAGTCCGTTATCAACTTGAAAAAGTGGCACCGAGT
CGGTGCTCTGGTCAACCACCGCGGTCTCAGTGGTGTACGGTACAAACCTCCACTTCCAGGAGTTTTTTTA
AGCTTGGGCCGCTCGAGGTACCTCTCTACATATGACATGTGAGCAAAAGGCCAGCAAAAGGCCAGGAACC
GTAAAAAGGCCGCGTTGCTGGCGTTTTTCCATAGGCTCCGCCCCCCTGACGAGCATCACAAAAATCGACG
CTCAAGTCAGAGGTGGCGAAACCCGACAGGACTATAAAGATACCAGGCGTTTCCCCCTGGAAGCTCCCTC
GTGCGCTCTCCTGTTCCGACCCTGCCGCTTACCGGATACCTGTCCGCCTTTCTCCCTTCGGGAAGCGTGG
CGCTTTCTCATAGCTCACGCTGTAGGTATCTCAGTTCGGTGTAGGTCGTTCGCTCCAAGCTGGGCTGTGT
GCACGAACCCCCCGTTCAGCCCGACCGCTGCGCCTTATCCGGTAACTATCGTCTTGAGTCCAACCCGGTA
AGACACGACTTATCGCCACTGGCAGCAGCCACTGGTAACAGGATTAGCAGAGCGAGGTATGTAGGCGGTG
CTACAGAGTTCTTGAAGTGGTGGCCTAACTACGGCTACACTAGAAGAACAGTATTTGGTATCTGCGCTCT
GCTGAAGCCAGTTACCTTCGGAAAAAGAGTTGGTAGCTCTTGATCCGGCAAACAAACCACCGCTGGTAGC
GGTGGTTTTTTTGTTTGCAAGCAGCAGATTACGCGCAGAAAAAAAGGATCTCAAGAAGATCCTTTGATCT
TTTCTACGGGGTCTGACGCTCAGTGGAACGAAAACTCACGTTAAGGGATTTTGGTCATGAGATTATCAAA
AAGGATCTTCACCTAGATCCTTTTAAATTAAAAATGAAGTTTTAAATCAATCTAAAGTATATATGAGTAA
ACTTGGTCTGACAGTTACCAATGCTTAATCAGTGAGGCACCTATCTCAGCGATCTGTCTATTTCGTTCAT
CCATAGTTGCCTGACTCCCCGTCGTGTAGATAACTACGATACGGGAGGGCTTACCATCTGGCCCCAGTGC
TGCAATGATACCGCGAGATCCACGCTCACCGGCTCCAGATTTATCAGCAATAAACCAGCCAGCCGGAAGG
GCCGAGCGCAGAAGTGGTCCTGCAACTTTATCCGCCTCCATCCAGTCTATTAATTGTTGCCGGGAAGCTA
GAGTAAGTAGTTCGCCAGTTAATAGTTTGCGCAACGTTGTTGCCATTGCTACAGGCATCGTGGTGTCACG
CTCGTCGTTTGGTATGGCTTCATTCAGCTCCGGTTCCCAACGATCAAGGCGAGTTACATGATCCCCCATG
TTGTGCAAAAAAGCGGTTAGCTCCTTCGGTCCTCCGATCGTTGTCAGAAGTAAGTTGGCCGCAGTGTTAT
CACTCATGGTTATGGCAGCACTGCATAATTCTCTTACTGTCATGCCATCCGTAAGATGCTTTTCTGTGAC
TGGTGAGTACTCAACCAAGTCATTCTGAGAATAGTGTATGCGGCGACCGAGTTGCTCTTGCCCGGCGTCA
ATACGGGATAATACCGCGCCACATAGCAGAACTTTAAAAGTGCTCATCATTGGAAAACGTTCTTCGGGGC
GAAAACTCTCAAGGATCTTACCGCTGTTGAGATCCAGTTCGATGTAACCCACTCGTGCACCCAACTGATC
TTCAGCATCTTTTACTTTCACCAGCGTTTCTGGGTGAGCAAAAACAGGAAGGCAAAATGCCGCAAAAAAG
GGAATAAGGGCGACACGGAAATGTTGAATACTCATACTCTTCCTTTTTCAATATTATTGAAGCATTTATC
AGGGTTATTGTCTCATGAGCGGATACATATTTGAATGTATTTAGAAAAATAAACAAATAGGGGTTCCGCG
CACATTTCCCCGAAAAGTGCCACCT
Features (pLannotate 1.2.2; 6 found; start..end, strand, type, name):
     13..30      +  protein_bind   attB1 (fragment): mutant version of attB; recombination site for the Gateway® BP reaction BP Clonase™
     82..322     +  promoter       U6 promoter: RNA polymerase III promoter for human U6 snRNA
    351..426     +  misc_RNA       gRNA scaffold: guide RNA scaffold for the Streptococcus pyogenes CRISPR/Cas9 system
    586..1174    -  rep_origin     ori: high-copy-number ColE1/pMB1/pBR322/pUC origin of replication
   1345..2205    -  CDS            AmpR: β-lactamase; bla; confers resistance to ampicillin, carbenicillin, and related antibiotics
   2206..2310    -  promoter       AmpR promoter: bla
