[The description below was written by a language model from this plasmid's Addgene catalogue record and pLannotate feature annotations shown in this document.]
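Description:
pU6-Sp-gRNA-AAVS1_B3903c_attP is a compact 2,335 bp mammalian expression plasmid on the pU6 backbone that delivers a single prime editing guide RNA (pegRNA) to human cells. It is maintained in E. coli at high copy through a ColE1/pUC-type origin and selected with ampicillin through a β-lactamase gene driven by its native bla promoter. Apart from these bacterial elements, the plasmid carries essentially only the RNA expression cassette; there is no mammalian selection marker or reporter in the annotated features.

The payload is a 152 bp synthetic pegRNA transcribed from the human U6 promoter, an RNA polymerase III promoter suited to producing small, uncapped RNAs with defined ends. The feature table places a Streptococcus pyogenes Cas9 gRNA scaffold shortly downstream of the promoter. The short gap between the two is consistent with a spacer targeting AAVS1, and the pegRNA's 3′ extension would be expected to follow the scaffold, although these segments are not individually annotated. The insert was assembled by Golden Gate cloning into a pegRNA acceptor vector, destroying the flanking BsaI sites. A small fragment annotated as a Gateway attB1 site lies upstream of the promoter and appears to be a backbone remnant unrelated to the attP payload.

The stated purpose is to install an attP recombinase attachment site at the AAVS1 locus by twin prime editing. That method uses two pegRNAs that template complementary DNA flaps on opposite strands, so this plasmid would be co-delivered with a partner pegRNA and a prime editor supplied from separate constructs. The record does not state which recombinase's attP is encoded.
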