Addgene plasmid #182144: pU6-Sp-gRNA-AAVS1_B3903c_attP
Purpose: To insert attP attachment site at AAVS1 in human cells via twinPE
Depositing lab: David Liu. Depositing organization: Broad Institute. Publication: Programmable deletion, replacement, integration and inversion of large DNA sequences with twin prime editing. Anzalone AV, Gao XD, Podracky CJ, Nelson AT, Koblan LW, Raguram A, Levy JM, Mercer JAM, Liu DR. Nat Biotechnol. 2022 May;40(5):731-740. doi: 10.1038/s41587-021-01133-w. Epub 2021 Dec 9. PubMed 34887556.
Backbone
  Vector backbone: pU6
  Total vector size (bp): 2335
  Vector type: Mammalian Expression
Growth in bacteria
  Bacterial resistance: Ampicillin, 100 μg/mL
  Growth temperature: 37°C
  Growth strain: DH5alpha
  Copy number: High Copy
Gene/Insert
  Gene/Insert name: AAVS1_B3903c_attP pegRNA
  Species: Synthetic
  Insert size (bp): 152
  Promoter: hU6
  Cloning method: Restriction Enzyme; 5′ cloning site BsaI (destroyed during cloning); 3′ cloning site BsaI (destroyed during cloning)
  Sequencing primers: 5′ gactatcatatgcttaccgt; 3′ TCCTGTTACCAGTGGCTGCT
Terms and licenses: Academic/Nonprofit Terms; Industry Terms: Not Available to Industry
Depositor comments: The parent vector used for cloning pegRNA constructs via Golden Gate has been deposited to Addgene previously. The name of the parent vector is pU6-pegRNA-GG-acceptor and the Addgene number is 132777.
How to cite: pU6-Sp-gRNA-AAVS1_B3903c_attP was a gift from David Liu (Addgene plasmid # 182144 ; http://n2t.net/addgene:182144 ; RRID:Addgene_182144)
